Addgene plasmid #74675: pAmeR-F1
Purpose: AmeR-F1 gate
Depositing lab: Christopher Voigt. Depositing organization: Massachusetts Institute of Technology. Publication: Genetic circuit design automation. Nielsen AA, Der BS, Shin J, Vaidyanathan P, Paralanov V, Strychalski EA, Ross D, Densmore D, Voigt CA. Science. 2016 Apr 1;352(6281):aac7341. doi: 10.1126/science.aac7341. PubMed 27034378.
Backbone
  Vector backbone: pAN801
  Backbone manufacturer: Alec Nielsen
  Backbone size w/o insert (bp): 3930
  Total vector size (bp): 5767
  Vector type: Bacterial Expression
Growth in bacteria
  Bacterial resistance: Kanamycin, 50 μg/mL
  Growth temperature: 37°C
  Growth strain: DH5alpha
  Copy number: Low Copy
Gene/Insert
  Gene/Insert name: PTac-RBSF1-AmeR-PAmeR-YFP
  Species: E. coli
  Insert size (bp): 1837
Terms and licenses: Academic/Nonprofit Terms; Industry Terms: Not Available to Industry
How to cite: pAmeR-F1 was a gift from Christopher Voigt (Addgene plasmid # 74675 ; http://n2t.net/addgene:74675 ; RRID:Addgene_74675)
