[The description below was written by a language model from this plasmid's Addgene catalogue record and pLannotate feature annotations shown in this document.]
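Description:
pAmeR-F1 is a 5,767 bp bacterial expression plasmid built on the pAN801 backbone and intended for E. coli. It carries a single genetic logic gate, described in the record simply as the "AmeR-F1 gate". It replicates from a p15A origin, which is compatible with ColE1-type plasmids and is catalogued here as low copy. Selection is by kanamycin through an aminoglycoside phosphotransferase gene. Short annotated fragments of an RSF origin, a bom site, a tet promoter and a tetracycline efflux gene appear to be partial sequence matches rather than functional elements.

The 1,837 bp insert is listed as PTac-RBSF1-AmeR-PAmeR-YFP. A tac promoter with a symmetric lac operator forms the gate input. It is followed by a hammerhead-type ribozyme, which in designs like this cleaves the 5' leader so that the transcript is insulated from its promoter context. The F1 ribosome binding site and the AmeR repressor coding sequence should occupy the unannotated stretch downstream, but the feature table does not call them explicitly. The output promoter, PAmeR, is detected only as a fragment resembling the J23119 constitutive promoter. It drives a second insulating ribozyme (sTRSV hammerhead) and an EYFP reporter.

The backbone also encodes lacI, under its own promoter, and tetR. LacI holds the tac promoter off until IPTG is added. Inducing AmeR then represses PAmeR and lowers YFP fluorescence, so the construct behaves as a NOT gate. This arrangement allows the gate's input-output response to be measured, consistent with its origin in work on automated genetic circuit design. The RBS variant (F1) presumably sets the AmeR translation strength for this version of the gate.
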