Features (pLannotate 1.2.2; 16 found; start..end, strand, type, name):
      1..23      -  rep_origin     RSF ori (fragment): Plasmids containing the RSF 1030 origin of replication can be propagated in E. coli cells that contain additional plasmids with compatible origins.
     40..66      +  misc_feature   bom (fragment): basis of mobility region from pBR322
    165..220     -  rep_origin     RSF ori (fragment): Plasmids containing the RSF 1030 origin of replication can be propagated in E. coli cells that contain additional plasmids with compatible origins.
    308..852     -  rep_origin     p15A ori: Plasmids containing the medium-copy-number p15A origin of replication can be propagated in E. coli cells that contain a second plasmid with the ColE1 origin.
    941..1756    -  CDS            KanR: aminoglycoside phosphotransferase; aph(3')-Ia; confers resistance to kanamycin in bacteria or G418 (Geneticin®) in eukaryotes
   1878..1906    +  promoter       tac promoter: strong E. coli promoter; hybrid between the trp and lac UV5 promoters
   1912..1931    +  protein_bind   lac operator (symmetric): The lac repressor binds to the lac operator to inhibit transcription in E. coli. This inhibition can be relieved by adding lactose or isopropyl-β-D-thiogalactopyranoside (IPTG). The symmetric lac operator was optimized for tight binding of lac repressor. lac repressor encoded by lacI
   1931..1985    +  ncRNA          Hammerhead 3 (fragment): Accession: RF00008 - Hammerhead ribozyme (type III)
   2797..2815    +  promoter       J23119 promoter (fragment): bacterial promoter (Registry of Standard Biological Parts BBa J23119)
   2818..2867    +  misc_RNA       sTRSV HHRz: hammerhead ribozyme from the tobacco ringspot virus satellite RNA (Khvorova et al., 2003)
   2917..3636    +  CDS            EYFP: enhanced YFP mammalian codon-optimized
   3710..3783    +  promoter       lacI promoter (fragment): lacI
   3784..4863    +  CDS            lacI: LACI_ECOLI - Experimental evidence at protein level: Swiss-Prot protein existence level 1. Repressor of the lactose operon. Binds allolactose as an inducer. From Escherichia coli (strain K12).
   4885..5505    +  CDS            tetR: TETR2_ECOLX - Experimental evidence at protein level: Swiss-Prot protein existence level 1. TetR is the repressor of the tetracycline resistance element; its N-terminal region forms a helix-turn-helix structure and binds DNA. Binding of tetracycline to TetR reduces the repressor affinity for the tetracycline resistance gene (tetA) promoter operator sites. From Escherichia coli.
   5601..5619    -  promoter       tet promoter (fragment): E. coli promoter for tetracycline efflux protein gene
   5629..5749    +  CDS            TcR (fragment): tetracycline efflux protein; tet; confers resistance to tetracycline
>Addgene plasmid #74675 | pAmeR-F1 | depositor full sequence | sequence record 141098 | Full plasmid
GCTTCCTCGCTCACTGACTCGCTGCACGAGGCAGACCTCAGCGCTAGCGGAGTGTATACTGGCTTACTAT
GTTGGCACTGATGAGGGTGTCAGTGAAGTGCTTCATGTGGCAGGAGAAAAAAGGCTGCACCGGTGCGTCA
GCAGAATATGTGATACAGGATATATTCCGCTTCCTCGCTCACTGACTCGCTACGCTCGGTCGTTCGACTG
CGGCGAGCGGAAATGGCTTACGAACGGGGCGGAGATTTCCTGGAAGATGCCAGGAAGATACTTAACAGGG
AAGTGAGAGGGCCGCGGCAAAGCCGTTTTTCCATAGGCTCCGCCCCCCTGACAAGCATCACGAAATCTGA
CGCTCAAATCAGTGGTGGCGAAACCCGACAGGACTATAAAGATACCAGGCGTTTCCCCTGGCGGCTCCCT
CGTGCGCTCTCCTGTTCCTGCCTTTCGGTTTACCGGTGTCATTCCGCTGTTATGGCCGCGTTTGTCTCAT
TCCACGCCTGACACTCAGTTCCGGGTAGGCAGTTCGCTCCAAGCTGGACTGTATGCACGAACCCCCCGTT
CAGTCCGACCGCTGCGCCTTATCCGGTAACTATCGTCTTGAGTCCAACCCGGAAAGACATGCAAAAGCAC
CACTGGCAGCAGCCACTGGTAATTGATTTAGAGGAGTTAGTCTTGAAGTCATGCGCCGGTTAAGGCTAAA
CTGAAAGGACAAGTTTTGGTGACTGCGCTCCTCCAAGCCAGTTACCTCGGTTCAAAGAGTTGGTAGCTCA
GAGAACCTTCGAAAAACCGCCCTGCAAGGCGGTTTTTTCGTTTTCAGAGCAAGAGATTACGCGCAGACCA
AAACGATCTCAAGAAGATCATCTTATTAAGGGGTCTGACGCTCAGTGGAACGAAAAATCAATCTAAAGTA
TATATGAGTAAACTTGGTCTGACAGTTACCTTAGAAAAACTCATCGAGCATCAAATGAAACTGCAATTTA
TTCATATCAGGATTATCAATACCATATTTTTGAAAAAGCCGTTTCTGTAATGAAGGAGAAAACTCACCGA
GGCAGTTCCATAGGATGGCAAGATCCTGGTATCGGTCTGCGATTCCGACTCGTCCAACATCAATACAACC
TATTAATTTCCCCTCGTCAAAAATAAGGTTATCAAGTGAGAAATCACCATGAGTGACGACTGAATCCGGT
GAGAATGGCAAAAGCTTATGCATTTCTTTCCAGACTTGTTCAACAGGCCAGCCATTACGCTCGTCATCAA
AATCACTCGCATCAACCAAACCGTTATTCATTCGTGATTGCGCCTGAGCGAGACGAAATACGCGATCGCT
GTTAAAAGGACAATTACAAACAGGAATCGAATGCAACCGGCGCAGGAACACTGCCAGCGCATCAACAATA
TTTTCACCTGAATCAGGATATTCTTCTAATACCTGGAATGCTGTTTTCCCGGGGATCGCAGTGGTGAGTA
ACCATGCATCATCAGGAGTACGGATAAAATGCTTGATGGTCGGAAGAGGCATAAATTCCGTCAGCCAGTT
TAGTCTGACCATCTCATCTGTAACATCATTGGCAACGCTACCTTTGCCATGTTTCAGAAACAACTCTGGC
GCATCGGGCTTCCCATACAATCGATAGATTGTCGCACCTGATTGCCCGACATTATCGCGAGCCCATTTAT
ACCCATATAAATCAGCATCCATGTTGGAATTTAATCGCGGCCTCGAGCAAGACGTTTCCCGTTGAATATG
GCTCATAACACCCCTTGTATTACTGTTTATGTAAGCAGACAGTTTTATTGTTCATGATGATATATTTTTA
TCTTGTGCAATGTACATCAGAGATTTTGAGACACAAGGAGAACGATCGTTGGCTGTGTTGACAATTAATC
ATCGGCTCGTATAATGTGTGGAATTGTGAGCGCTCACAATTAGGGGTCAGTTGATGTGCTTTCAACTCTG
ATGAGTCAGTGATGACGAAACCCCCTCTACAAATAATTTTGTTTAACTATGGACTATGTTTTCACATACG
AGGGGGATTAGATGAACAAAACCATTGATCAGGTGCGTAAAGGTGATCGTAAAAGCGATCTGCCGGTTCG
TCGTCGTCCGCGTCGTAGTGCCGAAGAAACCCGTCGTGATATTCTGGCAAAAGCCGAAGAACTGTTTCGT
GAACGTGGTTTTAATGCAGTTGCCATTGCAGATATTGCAAGCGCACTGAATATGAGTCCGGCAAATGTGT
TTAAACATTTTAGCAGCAAAAACGCACTGGTTGATGCAATTGGTTTTGGTCAGATTGGTGTTTTTGAACG
TCAGATTTGTCCGCTGGATAAAAGCCATGCACCGCTGGATCGTCTGCGTCATCTGGCACGTAATCTGATG
GAACAGCATCATCAGGATCATTTCAAACACATACGGGTTTTTATTCAGATCCTGATGACCGCCAAACAGG
ATATGAAATGTGGCGATTATTACAAAAGCGTGATTGCAAAACTGCTGGCCGAAATTATTCGTGATGGTGT
TGAAGCAGGTCTGTATATTGCAACCGATATTCCGGTTCTGGCAGAAACCGTTCTGCATGCACTGACCAGC
GTTATTCATCCGGTTCTGATTGCACAAGAAGATATTGGTAATCTGGCAACCCGTTGTGATCAGCTGGTTG
ATCTGATTGATGCAGGTCTGCGTAATCCGCTGGCAAAATAACCAATTATTGAACACCCTAACGGGTGTTT
TTTTTTTTTTGGTCTCCCTACTTCGTCACTAGAGGGCGATAGTGACAAACTTGACAACTCATCACTTCCT
AGGTATAATGCTAGCAGCTGTCACCGGATGTGCTTTCCGGTCTGATGAGTCCGTGAGGACGAAACAGCCT
CTACAAATAATTTTGTTTAATACTAGAGAAAGAGGGGAAATACTAGATGGTGAGCAAGGGCGAGGAGCTG
TTCACCGGGGTGGTGCCCATCCTGGTCGAGCTGGACGGCGACGTAAACGGCCACAAGTTCAGCGTGTCCG
GCGAGGGCGAGGGCGATGCCACCTACGGCAAGCTGACCCTGAAGTTCATCTGCACCACAGGCAAGCTGCC
CGTGCCCTGGCCCACCCTCGTGACCACCTTCGGCTACGGCCTGCAATGCTTCGCCCGCTACCCCGACCAC
ATGAAGCTGCACGACTTCTTCAAGTCCGCCATGCCCGAAGGCTACGTCCAGGAGCGCACCATCTTCTTCA
AGGACGACGGCAACTACAAGACCCGCGCCGAGGTGAAGTTCGAGGGCGACACCCTGGTGAACCGCATCGA
GCTGAAGGGCATCGACTTCAAGGAGGACGGCAACATCCTGGGGCACAAGCTGGAGTACAACTACAACAGC
CACAACGTCTATATCATGGCCGACAAGCAGAAGAACGGCATCAAGGTGAACTTCAAGATCCGCCACAACA
TCGAGGACGGCAGCGTGCAGCTCGCCGACCACTACCAGCAGAACACCCCAATCGGCGACGGCCCCGTGCT
GCTGCCCGACAACCACTACCTTAGCTACCAGTCCGCCCTGAGCAAAGACCCCAACGAGAAGCGCGATCAC
ATGGTCCTGCTGGAGTTCGTGACCGCCGCCGGGATCACTCTCGGCATGGACGAGCTGTACAAGTAACTCG
GTACCAAATTCCAGAAAAGAGGCCTCCCGAAAGGGGGGCCTTTTTTCGTTTTGGTCCAATGGCGGCGCGC
CATCGAATGGCGCAAAACCTTTCGCGGTATGGCATGATAGCGCCCGGAAGAGAGTCAATTCAGGGTGGTG
AATATGAAACCAGTAACGTTATACGATGTCGCAGAGTATGCCGGTGTCTCTTATCAGACCGTTTCCCGCG
TGGTGAACCAGGCCAGCCACGTTTCTGCGAAAACGCGGGAAAAAGTGGAAGCGGCGATGGCGGAGCTGAA
TTACATTCCCAACCGCGTGGCACAACAACTGGCGGGCAAACAGTCGTTGCTGATTGGCGTTGCCACCTCC
AGTCTGGCCCTGCACGCGCCGTCGCAAATTGTCGCGGCGATTAAATCTCGCGCCGATCAACTGGGTGCCA
GCGTGGTGGTGTCGATGGTAGAACGAAGCGGCGTCGAAGCCTGTAAAGCGGCGGTGCACAATCTTCTCGC
GCAACGCGTCAGTGGGCTGATCATTAACTATCCGCTGGATGACCAGGATGCCATTGCTGTGGAAGCTGCC
TGCACTAATGTTCCGGCGTTATTTCTTGATGTCTCTGACCAGACACCCATCAACAGTATTATTTTCTCCC
ATGAGGACGGTACGCGACTGGGCGTGGAGCATCTGGTCGCATTGGGTCACCAGCAAATCGCGCTGTTAGC
GGGCCCATTAAGTTCTGTCTCGGCGCGTCTGCGTCTGGCTGGCTGGCATAAATATCTCACTCGCAATCAA
ATTCAGCCGATAGCGGAACGGGAAGGCGACTGGAGTGCCATGTCCGGTTTTCAACAAACCATGCAAATGC
TGAATGAGGGCATCGTTCCCACTGCGATGCTGGTTGCCAACGATCAGATGGCGCTGGGCGCAATGCGCGC
CATTACCGAGTCCGGGCTGCGCGTTGGTGCGGATATCTCGGTAGTGGGATACGACGATACCGAAGATAGC
TCATGTTATATCCCGCCGTTAACCACCATCAAACAGGATTTTCGCCTGCTGGGGCAAACCAGCGTGGACC
GCTTGCTGCAACTCTCTCAGGGCCAGGCGGTGAAGGGCAATCAGCTGTTGCCAGTCTCACTGGTGAAAAG
AAAAACCACCCTGGCGCCCAATACGCAAACCGCCTCTCCCCGCGCGTTGGCCGATTCATTAATGCAGCTG
GCACGACAGGTTTCCCGACTGGAAAGCGGGCAGTGATAATCCAGGAGGAAAAAAATGTCCAGATTAGATA
AAAGTAAAGTGATTAACAGCGCATTAGAGCTGCTTAATGAGGTCGGAATCGAAGGTTTAACAACCCGTAA
ACTCGCCCAGAAGCTAGGTGTAGAGCAGCCTACATTGTATTGGCATGTAAAAAATAAGCGGGCTTTGCTC
GACGCCTTAGCCATTGAGATGTTAGATAGGCACCATACTCACTTTTGCCCTTTAGAAGGGGAAAGCTGGC
AAGATTTTTTACGTAATAACGCTAAAAGTTTTAGATGTGCTTTACTAAGTCATCGCGATGGAGCAAAAGT
ACATTTAGGTACACGGCCTACAGAAAAACAGTATGAAACTCTCGAAAATCAATTAGCCTTTTTATGCCAA
CAAGGTTTTTCACTAGAGAATGCATTATATGCACTCAGCGCTGTGGGGCATTTTACTTTAGGTTGCGTAT
TGGAAGATCAAGAGCATCAAGTCGCTAAAGAAGAAAGGGAAACACCTACTACTGATAGTATGCCGCCATT
ATTACGACAAGCTATCGAATTATTTGATCACCAAGGTGCAGAGCCAGCCTTCTTATTCGGCCTTGAATTG
ATCATATGCGGATTAGAAAAACAACTTAAATGTGAAAGTGGGTCCTAATAATTGGTAACGAATCAGACAA
TTGACGGCTCGAGGGAGTAGCATAGGGTTTGCAGAATCCCTGCTTCGTCCATTTGACAGGCACATTATGC
ATCGATGATAAGCTGTCAAACATGAGCAGATCCTCTACGCCGGACGCATCGTGGCCGGCATCACCGGCGC
CACAGGTGCGGTTGCTGGCGCCTATATCGCCGACATCACCGATGGGGAAGATCGGGCTCGCCACTTCGGG
CTCATGAGCAAATATTTTATCTGAGGT
