>Addgene plasmid #74675 | pAmeR-F1 | addgene partial sequence | sequence record 142398 | pTac-F 5'-cggctcgtataatgtgtgga-3'
ACTCTGATGAGTCAGTGATGACGAAACCCCCTCTACAAATAATTTTGTTTAACTATGGACTATGTTTTCA
CATACGAGGGGGATTAGATGAACAAAACCATTGATCAGGTGCGTAAAGGTGATCGTAAAAGCGATCTGCC
GGTTCGTCGTCGTCCGCGTCGTAGTGCCGAAGAAACCCGTCGTGATATTCTGGCAAAAGCCGAAGAACTG
TTTCGTGAACGTGGTTTTAATGCAGTTGCCATTGCAGATATTGCAAGCGCACTGAATATGAGTCCGGCAA
ATGTGTTTAAACATTTTAGCAGCAAAAACGCACTGGTTGATGCAATTGGTTTTGGTCAGATTGGTGTTTT
TGAACGTCAGATTTGTCCGCTGGATAAAAGCCATGCACCGCTGGATCGTCTGCGTCATCTGGCACGTAAT
CTGATGGAACAGCATCATCAGGATCATTTCAAACACATACGGGTTTTTATTCAGATCCTGATGACCGCCA
AACAGGATATGAAATGTGGCGATTATTACAAAAGCGTGATTGCAAAACTGCTGGCCGAAATTATTCGTGA
TGGTGTTGAAGCAGGTCTGTATATTGCAACCGATATTCCGGTTCTGGCAGAAACCGTTCTGCATGCACTG
ACCAGCGTTATTCATCCGGTTCTGATTGCACAAGAAGATATTGGTAATCTGGCAACCCGTTGTGATCAGC
TGGTTGATCTGATTGATGCAGGTCTGCGTAATCCGCTGGCAAA
