>Addgene plasmid #74675 | pAmeR-F1 | addgene partial sequence | sequence record 142440 | EGFP-N 5'-CGTCGCCGTCCAGCTCGACCAG-3'
CCATCTAGTATTTCCCCTCTTTCTCTAGTATTAAACAAAATTATTTGTAGAGGCTGTTTCGTCCTCACGG
ACTCATCAGACCGGAAAGCACATCCGGTGACAGCTGCTAGCATTATACCTAGGAAGTGATGAGTTGTCAA
GTTTGTCACTATCGCCCTCTAGTGACGAAGTAGGGAGACCAAAAAAAAAAAAACACCCGTTAGGGTGTTC
AATAATTGGTTATTTTGCCAGCGGATTACGCAGACCTGCATCAATCAGATCAACCAGCTGATCACAACGG
GTTGCCAGATTACCAATATCTTCTTGTGCAATCAGAACCGGATGAATAACGCTGGTCAGTGCATGCAGAA
CGGTTTCTGCCAGAACCGGAATATCGGTTGCAATATACAGACCTGCTTCAACACCATCACGAATAATTTC
GGCCAGCAGTTTTGCAATCACGCTTTTGTAATAATCGCCACATTTCATATCCTGTTTGGCGGTCATCAGG
ATCTGAATAAAAACCCGTATGTGTTTGAAATGATCCTGATGATGCTGTTCCATCAGATTACGTGCCAGAT
GACGCAGACGATCCAGCGGTGCATGGCTTTTATCCAGCGGACAAATCTGACGTTCAAAAACACCAATCTG
ACCAAAACCAATTGCATCAACCAGTGCGTTTTTGCTGCTAAAATGTTTAAACACATTTGCCGGACTCATA
TTCAGTGCGCTTGCAATATCTGCAATGGCAACTGCATTAAA
